Addgene plasmid #51659: pUC21-NotI
Purpose: (Empty Backbone) Bacterial cloning vector based on pUC21 (Amp)
Depositing lab: David Stillman. Depositing organization: University of Utah. Publication: Yeast vectors for integration at the HO locus. Voth WP, Richards JD, Shaw JM, Stillman DJ. Nucleic Acids Res. 2001 Jun 15;29(12):E59-9. 10.1093/nar/29.12.e59 PubMed 11410682.
Backbone
  Vector backbone: pUC21deltaBB
  Backbone manufacturer: Stillman Lab, Addgene plasmid # 51657
  Modifications to backbone: Plasmid pUC21-NotI was constructed by inserting the 123 bp NotI polylinker fragment from plasmid pFA6b into pUC21deltaBB that had been cleaved with NotI.
  Vector type: Cloning vector
Growth in bacteria
  Bacterial resistance: Ampicillin, 100 μg/mL
  Growth temperature: 37°C
  Growth strain: DH5alpha
  Copy number: Unknown
Gene/Insert
  Cloning method: Restriction Enzyme
  Sequencing primers: 5′ M13-F20; 3′ M13R
Terms and licenses: Academic/Nonprofit Terms; Industry Terms: Not Available to Industry
How to cite: pUC21-NotI was a gift from David Stillman (Addgene plasmid # 51659 ; http://n2t.net/addgene:51659 ; RRID:Addgene_51659)
