[The description below was written by a language model from this plasmid's Addgene catalogue record and pLannotate feature annotations shown in this document.]
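Description:
pUC21-NotI is a small (3,251 nt) empty bacterial cloning vector derived from pUC21. It was made by cutting the intermediate backbone pUC21deltaBB with NotI and inserting a 123 bp NotI polylinker fragment taken from plasmid pFA6b, so the cloning region is bracketed by NotI sites and carries no gene of interest. It is maintained in E. coli through the high-copy ColE1/pUC-type origin and selected with ampicillin via the β-lactamase gene (AmpR) driven by its own promoter. The catalogue entry lists copy number as unknown, although the annotated origin is of the high-copy pUC class and only a short remnant of rop is detected.

The feature annotation shows the usual pUC-style lac region: a CAP binding site, a partial lac promoter and the lac operator lie near the end of the numbered sequence and read across the origin of the circular map into the polylinker and a lacZα fragment. This arrangement is what normally supports blue/white screening, but lacZα is annotated only as a fragment and the record does not say whether α-complementation is retained. A T7 promoter lies next to the polylinker on the opposite strand, along with a short match to the pBluescript multiple cloning site. Partial f1/M13 phage origin segments, small bom fragments and a lacI remnant are also annotated; as fragments, these are likely vestiges of the vector's ancestry rather than functional elements. Inserts are added by restriction cloning and can be sequenced with standard M13 forward and reverse primers. The vector was deposited with work describing yeast vectors for integration at the HO locus, which suggests a role as an intermediate for assembling cassettes that can be released as NotI fragments, though the record does not state this directly.
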