Features (pLannotate 1.2.2; 15 found; start..end, strand, type, name):
    176..200     +  misc_feature   MCS (fragment): pBluescript multiple cloning site
    215..233     -  promoter       T7 promoter: promoter for bacteriophage T7 RNA polymerase
    236..393     +  CDS            lacZα (fragment): LacZα fragment of β-galactosidase; lacZ fragment
    399..450     -  misc_feature   bom (fragment): basis of mobility region from pBR322
    469..625     +  rep_origin     f1 ori (fragment) (sequence partly withheld): f1 bacteriophage origin of replication; arrow indicates direction of (+) strand synthesis
    625..846     +  rep_origin     M13 ori (fragment) (sequence partly withheld): M13 bacteriophage origin of replication; arrow indicates direction of (+) strand synthesis
    847..896     -  misc_feature   bom (fragment): basis of mobility region from pBR322
    998..1033    -  CDS            rop (fragment): Rop protein, which maintains plasmids at low copy number; rop
   1128..1232    +  promoter       AmpR promoter: bla
   1233..2093    +  CDS            AmpR: β-lactamase; bla; confers resistance to ampicillin, carbenicillin, and related antibiotics
   2264..2852    +  rep_origin     ori: high-copy-number ColE1/pMB1/pBR322/pUC origin of replication
   3035..3127    +  CDS            lacI (fragment): lac repressor; lacI; The lac repressor binds to the lac operator to inhibit transcription in E. coli. This inhibition can be relieved by adding lactose or isopropyl-β-D-thiogalactopyranoside (IPTG).
   3140..3161    +  protein_bind   CAP binding site: CAP binding activates transcription in the presence of cAMP. E. coli catabolite activator protein
   3176..3194    +  promoter       lac UV5 promoter (fragment): E. coli lac promoter with an "up" mutation
   3216..3232    +  protein_bind   lac operator: The lac repressor binds to the lac operator to inhibit transcription in E. coli. This inhibition can be relieved by adding lactose or isopropyl-β-D-thiogalactopyranoside (IPTG). lac repressor encoded by lacI
>Addgene plasmid #51659 | pUC21-NotI | depositor full sequence | sequence record 79022 | pUC21-NotI sequence 3251 bps
ATGACCATGATTACGCCACTAGTCCGAGGCCTCGAGATCCGATATCGCCGTGGCGGCCGCCAGCTGAAGC
TTCGTACGCTGCAGGTCGACGGATCCCCGGGGTTAATTAAGGCGCGCCAGATCTGTTTAAACGAGCTCGA
ATTCATCGATGATATCAGATCCACTAGTGGCCTATGCGGCCGCTCTAGAACTAGTGGATCGATCCCCAAT
TCGCCCTATAGTGAGTCGTATTACAATTCACTGGCCGTCGTTTTACAACGTCGTGACTGGGAAAACCCTG
GCGTTACCCAACTTAATCGCCTTGCAGCACATCCCCCTTTCGCCAGCTGGCGTAATAGCGAAGAGGCCCG
CACCGATCGCCCTTCCCAACAGTTGCGCAGCCTGAATGGCGAATGGCGCCTGATGCGGTATTTTCTCCTT
ACGCATCTGTGCGGTATTTCACACCGCATA
[95 nt withheld, positions 451-545]
T
[46 nt withheld, positions 547-592]
C
[63 nt withheld, positions 594-656]
CCTTTGACGTTGGAGTCCACGTTCTTT
[37 nt withheld, positions 684-720]
ACTCTATCTCGGGCTATTCTTTTGATTTATAAGGGATTTTGCCGATTTCGGTCTATTGGTTAAAAAATGA
GCTGATTTAACAAAAATTTAACGCGAATTTTAACAAAATATTAACGTTTACAATTTTATGGTGCACTCTC
AGTACAATCTGCTCTGATGCCGCATAGTTAAGCCAGCCCCGACACCCGCCAACACCCGCTGACGCGCCCT
GACGGGCTTGTCTGCTCCCGGCATCCGCTTACAGACAAGCTGTGACCGTCTCCGGGAGCTGCATGTGTCA
GAGGTTTTCACCGTCATCACCGAAACGCGCGAGACGAAAGGGCCTCGTGATACGCCTATTTTTATAGGTT
AATGTCATGATAATAATGGTTTCTTAGACGTCAGGTGGCACTTTTCGGGGAAATGTGCGCGGAACCCCTA
TTTGTTTATTTTTCTAAATACATTCAAATATGTATCCGCTCATGAGACAATAACCCTGATAAATGCTTCA
ATAATATTGAAAAAGGAAGAGTATGAGTATTCAACATTTCCGTGTCGCCCTTATTCCCTTTTTTGCGGCA
TTTTGCCTTCCTGTTTTTGCTCACCCAGAAACGCTGGTGAAAGTAAAAGATGCTGAAGATCAGTTGGGTG
CACGAGTGGGTTACATCGAACTGGATCTCAACAGCGGTAAGATCCTTGAGAGTTTTCGCCCCGAAGAACG
TTTTCCAATGATGAGCACTTTTAAAGTTCTGCTATGTGGCGCGGTATTATCCCGTATTGACGCCGGGCAA
GAGCAACTCGGTCGCCGCATACACTATTCTCAGAATGACTTGGTTGAGTACTCACCAGTCACAGAAAAGC
ATCTTACGGATGGCATGACAGTAAGAGAATTATGCAGTGCTGCCATAACCATGAGTGATAACACTGCGGC
CAACTTACTTCTGACAACGATCGGAGGACCGAAGGAGCTAACCGCTTTTTTGCACAACATGGGGGATCAT
GTAACTCGCCTTGATCGTTGGGAACCGGAGCTGAATGAAGCCATACCAAACGACGAGCGTGACACCACGA
TGCCTGTAGCAATGGCAACAACGTTGCGCAAACTATTAACTGGCGAACTACTTACTCTAGCTTCCCGGCA
ACAATTAATAGACTGGATGGAGGCGGATAAAGTTGCAGGACCACTTCTGCGCTCGGCCCTTCCGGCTGGC
TGGTTTATTGCTGATAAATCTGGAGCCGGTGAGCGTGGGTCTCGCGGTATCATTGCAGCACTGGGGCCAG
ATGGTAAGCCCTCCCGTATCGTAGTTATCTACACGACGGGGAGTCAGGCAACTATGGATGAACGAAATAG
ACAGATCGCTGAGATAGGTGCCTCACTGATTAAGCATTGGTAACTGTCAGACCAAGTTTACTCATATATA
CTTTAGATTGATTTAAAACTTCATTTTTAATTTAAAAGGATCTAGGTGAAGATCCTTTTTGATAATCTCA
TGACCAAAATCCCTTAACGTGAGTTTTCGTTCCACTGAGCGTCAGACCCCGTAGAAAAGATCAAAGGATC
TTCTTGAGATCCTTTTTTTCTGCGCGTAATCTGCTGCTTGCAAACAAAAAAACCACCGCTACCAGCGGTG
GTTTGTTTGCCGGATCAAGAGCTACCAACTCTTTTTCCGAAGGTAACTGGCTTCAGCAGAGCGCAGATAC
CAAATACTGTCCTTCTAGTGTAGCCGTAGTTAGGCCACCACTTCAAGAACTCTGTAGCACCGCCTACATA
CCTCGCTCTGCTAATCCTGTTACCAGTGGCTGCTGCCAGTGGCGATAAGTCGTGTCTTACCGGGTTGGAC
TCAAGACGATAGTTACCGGATAAGGCGCAGCGGTCGGGCTGAACGGGGGGTTCGTGCACACAGCCCAGCT
TGGAGCGAACGACCTACACCGAACTGAGATACCTACAGCGTGAGCTATGAGAAAGCGCCACGCTTCCCGA
AGGGAGAAAGGCGGACAGGTATCCGGTAAGCGGCAGGGTCGGAACAGGAGAGCGCACGAGGGAGCTTCCA
GGGGGAAACGCCTGGTATCTTTATAGTCCTGTCGGGTTTCGCCACCTCTGACTTGAGCGTCGATTTTTGT
GATGCTCGTCAGGGGGGCGGAGCCTATGGAAAAACGCCAGCAACGCGGCCTTTTTACGGTTCCTGGCCTT
TTGCTGGCCTTTTGCTCACATGTTCTTTCCTGCGTTATCCCCTGATTCTGTGGATAACCGTATTACCGCC
TTTGAGTGAGCTGATACCGCTCGCCGCAGCCGAACGACCGAGCGCAGCGAGTCAGTGAGCGAGGAAGCGG
AAGAGCGCCCAATACGCAAACCGCCTCTCCCCGCGCGTTGGCCGATTCATTAATGCAGCTGGCACGACAG
GTTTCCCGACTGGAAAGCGGGCAGTGAGCGCAACGCAATTAATGTGAGTTAGCTCACTCATTAGGCACCC
CAGGCTTTACACTTTATGCTTCCGCGGCTCGTATGTTGTGTGGAATTGTGAGCGGATAACAATTTCACAC
AGGAAACAGCT
