>Addgene plasmid #51659 | pUC21-NotI | addgene partial sequence | sequence record 81269 | M13-Rev 5'-CAGGAAACAGCTATGACC-3'
CGATATCGCCGTGGCGGCCGCCAGCTGAAGCTTCGTACGCTGCAGGTCGACGGATCCCCGGGGTTAATTA
AGGCGCGCCAGATCTGTTTAAACGAGCTCGAATTCATCGATGATATCAGATCCACTAGTGGCCTATGCGG
CCGCTCTAGAACTAGTGGATCGATCCCCAATTCGCCCTATAGTGAGTCGTATTACAATTCACTGGCCGTC
GTTTTACAACGTCGTGACTGGGAAAACCCTGGCGTTACCCAACTTAATCGCCTTGCAGCACATCCCCCTT
TCGCCAGCTGGCGTAATAGCGAAGAGGCCCGCACCGATCGCCCTTCCCAACAGTTGCGCAGCCTGAATGG
CGAATGGCGCCTGATGCGGTATTTTCTCCTTACGCATCTGTGCGGTATTTCACACCGCATA
[95 nt withheld, positions 412-506]
T
[46 nt withheld, positions 508-553]
C
[63 nt withheld, positions 555-617]
CCTTTGACGTTGGAGTCCACGTTCTTT
[37 nt withheld, positions 645-681]
ACTCTATCTCGGGCTATTCTTTTGATTTATAAGGGATTTTGCCGATTTCGGTCTATTGGTTAAAAAATGA
GCTGATTTAACAAAAATTTAACGCGAATTTTAACAAAATATTAACGTTTACAATTTTATGGTGCACTCTC
AGTACAATCTGCTCTGATGCCGCATAGTTAAGCCAGCCCCGACACCCGCCAACACCCGCTGACGCGCCCT
GACGGGCTTGTCTGCTCCCGGCATCCGCTTACAGACAAGCTGTGACCGTCTCCGGGAGCTGCATGTGTCA
GA
