>Addgene plasmid #51659 | pUC21-NotI | addgene partial sequence | sequence record 81994 | M13pUC-Fwd 5'-CCCAGTCACGACGTTGTAAAACG-3'
CGACTCACTATAGGGCGAATTGGGGATCGATCCACTAGTTCTAGAGCGGCCGCATAGGCCACTAGTGGAT
CTGATATCATCGATGAATTCGAGCTCGTTTAAACAGATCTGGCGCGCCTTAATTAACCCCGGGGATCCGT
CGACCTGCAGCGTACGAAGCTTCAGCTGGCGGCCGCCACGGCGATATCGGATCTCGAGGCCTCGGACTAG
TGGCGTAATCATGGTCATAGCTGTTTCCTGTGTGAAATTGTTATCCGCTCACAATTCCACACAACATACG
AGCCGCGGAAGCATAAAGTGTAAAGCCTGGGGTGCCTAATGAGTGAGCTAACTCACATTAATTGCGTTGC
GCTCACTGCCCGCTTTCCAGTCGGGAAACCTGTCGTGCCAGCTGCATTAATGAATCGGCCAACGCGCGGG
GAGAGGCGGTTTGCGTATTGGGCGCTCTTCCGCTTCCTCGCTCACTGACTCGCTGCGCTCGGTCGTTCGG
CTGCGGCGAGCGGTATCAGCTCACTCAAAGGCGGTAATACGGTTATCCACAGAATCAGGGGATAACGCAG
GAAAGAACATGTGAGCAAAAGGCCAGCAAAAGGCCAGGAACCGTAAAAAGGCCGCGTTGCTGGCGTTTTT
CCATAGGCTCCGCCCCCCTGACGAGCATCACAAAAATCGACGCTCAAGTCAGAGGTGGCGAAACCCGACA
GGACTATAAAGATACCAGGCGTTTCCCCCTGGAAGCTCCCTCGTGCGCTCTCCTGTTCCGACCCTGCCGC
TTACCGGATACCTGTCCGCCTTTCTCCCTTCGGGAAGCGTGGCGCTTTCTCATAGCTCACGCTGTAGGTA
TCTCAGTTCGGTGTAGGTCGTTCGCTCCAAGCTGGGCTGTGTGCACGAACCCCCCGTTCAGCCCGACCGC
TGCGCCTTATCCGGTAACTATCGTCTTGAGTCCAACCCGGTAAGACACGACTTATCG
